>Addgene plasmid #13410 | pFbx15(-1024/+114)-Luc | addgene partial sequence | sequence record 19787 | RVprimer3 5'-CTAGCAAAATAGGCTGTCCC-3'
TTTCTCTATCGATAGGTACCGGTCTAGATTGAATTCGCCCTTGATAGAGGAAGGCATCCTCATTGACCTT
CACACAAACATGCACTCACACAAACATGCACACGCACACACACACACACACACTCATTACCACACACATA
AGAACAGATTGAGGATATTGCAAAGGGGAGATCAGCCTGTGCAAGACTTGCTCAAGAGCCCCAAGTTCCT
TTACAAAGCTCTCCATGGGTCTAGGAGGAGGCAGAGTTGGTTGTTAGGGGAAAGAAGTGGGCGGTTTTCT
GTTATGATTGAAAGGTTTGGGTTCTATTAGCCCTGTTTACTGCACGTGCCATTTCCTGTGTTGCATCTGA
TTTAAATCATAGGTATGACCAATCCTGCATAAGGAGAAGACACTAAGTAGAAATTTCCCCCTGTAAATTC
ACTCAGAGGATACAGTTTGACTTATTGCACGGCCCCTTCCCCCCTTCCAAAACAAACCGGACTAGGCTAA
AATGGCAAGCAGCCACCGCCCTTAGTTCCCAGATGTGCTTTATCATAACAATGGAATTCCTAGGGGCTTG
TTAGATAAACTGTTAAGGTGGACCAACCAGCTAGCTAGTTTGGAAAGAAGTGTGGATAGCTCAATGACAA
GAATCCCTGGCTGCTAAGCAAACTGCCTCACCCTACTTTGAGGACTTGTAAGGTGAGTGGCCTTGTAAAG
TCTCATACTTAGGGTCTGAGCAAGGGTGGTGTAATGGCTATTCTTGGTTGTCAACTTGACTATGTCTGGA
ACGAACTTCAGGTCAGAATTGGAGGGCTCACCTGTGATCCAGATCTTGAGGCTTAAAAACAC
