[The description below was written by a language model from this plasmid's Addgene catalogue record.]
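Description:
pFbx15(-1024/+114)-Luc is a luciferase reporter plasmid for mammalian cells, built on the pGV-BM2 backbone (about 4.8 kb without insert). It is maintained in E. coli as a high-copy plasmid under ampicillin selection. The record does not include a feature table, so the origin of replication, the type of luciferase gene, the polyadenylation signal and any other backbone elements are not specified. No mammalian selection marker is listed.

The insert is a 1,138 bp fragment of the upstream region of the mouse Fbx15 gene, unmutated. As the construct name indicates, it spans positions -1024 to +114, presumably numbered relative to the transcription start site. It was placed in the vector by restriction cloning, with the 5′ EcoRI site retained and the 3′ MunI junction destroyed, which is consistent with ligation of compatible cohesive ends. In a reporter of this design, the cloned regulatory fragment is positioned ahead of the luciferase coding sequence. Luciferase output after transfection therefore reflects the transcriptional activity of the Fbx15 promoter region rather than that of a heterologous promoter.

The associated publication identifies Fbx15 as a target of the pluripotency factor Oct3/4 in embryonic stem cells. The plasmid is therefore suited to promoter-activity assays that test how this regulatory region responds to Oct3/4 and related factors, or how its activity differs between undifferentiated and differentiated cells. The coordinates in the name suggest it could serve as a reference for deletion or mutation variants of the same region, although the record does not describe any such series.
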