Addgene plasmid #13410: pFbx15(-1024/+114)-Luc
Depositing lab: Shinya Yamanaka. Depositing organization: Kyoto University, Center for iPS Cell Research and Application. Publication: Fbx15 is a novel target of Oct3/4 but is dispensable for embryonic stem cell self-renewal and mouse development. Tokuzawa Y, Kaiho E, Maruyama M, Takahashi K, Mitsui K, Maeda M, Niwa H, Yamanaka S. Mol Cell Biol. 2003 Apr . 23(8):2699-708. 10.1128/MCB.23.8.2699-2708.2003 PubMed 12665572.
Backbone
  Vector backbone: pGV-BM2
  Backbone size w/o insert (bp): 4800
  Vector type: Mammalian Expression, Luciferase
Growth in bacteria
  Bacterial resistance: Ampicillin, 100 μg/mL
  Growth temperature: 37°C
  Growth strain: DH5alpha
  Copy number: High Copy
Gene/Insert
  Gene/Insert name: Upstream region of mouse Fbx15 gene
  Species: M. musculus (mouse)
  Insert size (bp): 1138
  Mutation: None
  Cloning method: Restriction Enzyme; 5′ cloning site EcoRI (not destroyed); 3′ cloning site MunI (destroyed during cloning)
  Sequencing primers: 5′ pGV-2U
Terms and licenses: Academic/Nonprofit Terms; Industry Terms: Not Available to Industry
Depositor comments: The sequence of primer pGV-2U is ACT AAC ATA CGC TCT CCA TCA A.
How to cite: pFbx15(-1024/+114)-Luc was a gift from Shinya Yamanaka (Addgene plasmid # 13410 ; http://n2t.net/addgene:13410 ; RRID:Addgene_13410)
